Addgene plasmid #44571: pGL4.75-KRAS LCS6m
Depositing lab: Frank Slack. Depositing organization: Yale University.
Backbone
  Vector backbone: pGL4.75
  Backbone manufacturer: Promega
  Backbone size w/o insert (bp): 4281
  Total vector size (bp): 8181
  Vector type: Mammalian Expression
Growth in bacteria
  Bacterial resistance: Ampicillin, 100 μg/mL
  Growth temperature: 37°C
  Growth strain: DH5alpha
  Copy number: High Copy
Gene/Insert
  Gene/Insert name: KRAS 3'UTR
  Species: H. sapiens (human)
  Insert size (bp): 3900
  Mutation: The T allele at LCS6 (let-7 complementary site 6) was changed to the G allele (rs61764370 T>G)
  GenBank ID: NM_004985.3
  Entrez Gene: KRAS (a.k.a. 'C-K-RAS, C-K-RAS, CFC2, K-RAS2A, K-RAS2B, K-RAS4A, K-RAS4B, K-Ras, K-Ras 2, KI-RAS, KRAS1, KRAS2, NS, NS3, OES, RALD, RASK2, c-Ki-ras, c-Ki-ras2)
  Promoter: CMV
  Cloning method: Restriction Enzyme; 5′ cloning site Xba1 (destroyed during cloning); 3′ cloning site xba1 (destroyed during cloning)
  Sequencing primers: 5′ TGACACAGGGAGACTACATTTAATTC; 3′ GCCTGAACTAGTTCACAGACAAGG
Terms and licenses: Academic/Nonprofit Terms; Industry Terms: Not Available to Industry
Depositor comments: A substitute for pGL3-KRAS LCS6m in Chin et al., 2008.
How to cite: pGL4.75-KRAS LCS6m was a gift from Frank Slack (Addgene plasmid # 44571 ; http://n2t.net/addgene:44571 ; RRID:Addgene_44571)
