[The description below was written by a language model from this plasmid's Addgene catalogue record.]
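Description:
pGL4.75-KRAS LCS6m is a mammalian expression reporter plasmid built on the Promega pGL4.75 backbone (about 4.3 kb), giving a total size of roughly 8.2 kb once the insert is included. It is maintained in E. coli as a high-copy plasmid under ampicillin selection. The pGL4.75 vector is generally known as a CMV-driven Renilla luciferase reporter, and the record lists CMV as the promoter. No feature table is provided, however, so the reporter gene and other backbone elements are not itemised in the record.

The insert is an approximately 3.9 kb fragment of the human KRAS 3' untranslated region, referenced to the KRAS mRNA. It was cloned by restriction digestion into an XbaI site, and the site was destroyed at both junctions. The 3'UTR carries a single engineered change at let-7 complementary site 6 (LCS6), where the T allele is replaced by the G allele, corresponding to the polymorphism rs61764370 T>G. A 3'UTR placed downstream of a constitutively expressed reporter makes reporter output subject to post-transcriptional regulation acting on that UTR, here binding of the let-7 microRNA family to its complementary sites in KRAS.

The construct therefore appears suited to transfection-based reporter assays in mammalian cells that test how the variant LCS6 allele alters let-7-mediated repression of KRAS, presumably alongside a matching construct with the T allele. The depositor describes it as a substitute for an earlier pGL3-based KRAS LCS6m reporter used in previously published work.
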