>Addgene plasmid #44571 | pGL4.75-KRAS LCS6m | addgene partial sequence | sequence record 62520 | RenLuc3F 5'-GTACATCAAGAGCTTCGTGG-3'
GCGTATTCTAGCATACAATTTGTACTTTTTTCTTAAGGCATACTAGTACAAGTGGTAATTTTTGTACATT
ACACTAAATTATTAGCATTTGTTTTAGCATTACCTAATTTTTTTCCTGCTCCATGCAGACTGTTAGCTTT
TACCTTAAATGCTTATTTTAAAATGACAGTGGAAGTTTTTTTTTCCTCGAAGTGCCAGTATTCCCAGAGT
TTTGGTTTTTGAACTAGCAATGCCTGTGAAAAAGAAACTGAATACCTAAGATTTCTGTCTTGGGGTTTTT
GGTGCATGCAGTTGATTACTTCTTATTTTTCTTACCAATTGTGAATGTTGGTGTGAAACAAATTAATGAA
GCTTTTGAATCATCCCTATTCTGTGTTTTATCTAGTCATATAAATGGATTAATTACTAATTTCAGTTGAG
ACCTTCTAATTGGTTTTTACTGAAACATTGAGGGAACACAAATTTATGGGCTTCCTGATGATGATTCTTC
TAGGCATCATGTCCTATAGTTTGTCATCCCTGACGAATGTAAAGTTACACTGTTCACAAAGGTTTTGTCT
CCTTTCCACTGCTATTAGTCATGGTCACTCTCCCCAAAATATTATATTTTTTCTATAAAAAGAAAAAAAT
GGAAAAAAATTACAAGGCAATGGAAACTATTATAAGGCCATTTCCTTTTCACATTAGATAAATTACTATA
AAGACTCCTAATAGCTTTTCCTGTTAAGGCAGACCCAGTATGAAATGGGGATTATTATAGCAACCATTTT
GGGGCTATATTTACATGCTACTAAATTTTTATAATAATTGAAAAGATTTTAACAAGTATAAAAAATTCTC
ATAGGAATTAAATGTAGTCTCCCTGTGTCAGACTGCTCTTTCATAGTATAACTTTAAATCCTTT
