>Addgene plasmid #44571 | pGL4.75-KRAS LCS6m | addgene partial sequence | sequence record 62521 | EBV-rev 5'-GTGGTTTGTCCAAACTCATC-3'
CCGCCCCGACTCTAGCTCAATGCAGAATTCATGCTATCCAGTATTAACACAGAAGTTACTAAATATAAAT
TCAGCTTTAAGGTAACTGCTGGGTTCTAAAAAACATTACTACACAATTATCAAGAAACCATTACTTTTTG
ACAAATGGAAATCGTCAGATAGTTTTTGCTGTCTAAAAAAAAATCCCCTAAAAAAAGTTATATACTGTTT
GAAGAAAAAATGTTTAGAAGAAAAAAAAAATCAATGGAATACAAATGAGATGAACTTGTGCAAACTGTAA
CTTAACATGCCCCACAAAGTTTCTATGTATATATTAGGACAAAATTGTGCAATGGTGACAACAGTTTTGA
TAACCTATAAAAGTTAGGTTCTAAATTCCTATGCAGTGTGACTCAGTTAAATAGAGCCTAGAATGCCTAC
TTGGGAACATTCACTCAAATGATACAATATACGTCTGCTATATTCTTCCACAAACATGTTAATGCCTAAG
TCTATGTAATTTAGCTTTTTTTTAAAAAACTTCAACAAGGATTTTTATCTTTAAGGCTGTAATAATTAGG
TAACATTTATTTCTAGAATTCTCCCCCTTTAAAATCTCTACAAAAACAAATCTTTTGTTAAACCATTCAA
AGTTCACATAAAGGTAATTACCACTACCTTAAAAAAATGCCCATCTACATCAAAAATTCAAGAGGCCTAA
ATATCCCCTCATAAGCACTGCAGTTCCTGAAGTATGGCCATTTCTTTCTCTGTGTAGAAACGAGGTACTG
TGTAAGTCTTAACACCCTACCTAAACAGTGTTCCAAAGATCTGTAGTTTCACATAGCAATTC
