>Addgene plasmid #44571 | pGL4.75-KRAS LCS6m | addgene partial sequence | sequence record 62522 | LJC3
CTACCTAAGGACCGGGATTATGTCTCTTGTTTGGGGATACCATATACCCAGTGCCTTGTGCGGTGACTGG
CATCTGGTAGGCACTCAATAAATATTTGCTGAATAAATGAGTTCTGCAAAACAGGTTTATGAGGCCAAGG
TGGGTGCATCACTTGAGGTCAGGAGTTCGAGACCAGCCTGGCCAACAGGGTGAAACCCCGTCTCTCCTAA
AAATACAAAAATTAGTTGAGTGTAGTGGCACACGCCTGTAATCCCAGCTACTCAGGAGGCCGAGGCACGA
GAATCGCTTGAACCTGGGAGATGGAGGTTGCAGTGAGCTGAGATGGCGCCACTGCATTCCAGCCTGGGTG
ACAAGAGCGAGACTCTGACACCAAAAAAAAAGTAAGCTTCATGAATTAAAGTATTTTTCATTGCATGAAG
ATTTCTGGTTACTAAAACAATGGAATGTATTACTGTTACCAGGAGTAGTCCTAGTTATAGATTACCTAAG
GAATTCTTTCAGCACTATCTTTATTAAATTCTCCTTCCACTGGATAGGGTTCTGTCTATTCATACCAGGT
TTGAAAAATCCTACTGTCGCTAATGGATTGGGCAGCAAAGAGATGTTCAAAGCATCAGCCACCACCTGAA
AATTAGTGATTAGGTCAAATCCCTTTATGGTATCTGTCAGATTCTCTTGAGCCCTGAGGAAATAAGATGT
AGGGCATTTCTGATGTGACTCAGTGGGAAAACTTCATGGAGATATCCACAGCAGCAGTAAATCTTATGGT
TAGGGGAATTACAAGTATTAAAACTGCATCAAGTCATGGGGCATGTGGAAGGTAGGGAGGCAAGATGACA
CTAATATGGA
